>Addgene plasmid #199610 | pEGFPC2-gephyrin C3 | addgene full sequence | sequence record 391798 | Addgene NGS Result
TAGTTATTAATAGTAATCAATTACGGGGTCATTAGTTCATAGCCCATATATGGAGTTCCGCGTTACATAA
CTTACGGTAAATGGCCCGCCTGGCTGACCGCCCAACGACCCCCGCCCATTGACGTCAATAATGACGTATG
TTCCCATAGTAACGCCAATAGGGACTTTCCATTGACGTCAATGGGTGGAGTATTTACGGTAAACTGCCCA
CTTGGCAGTACATCAAGTGTATCATATGCCAAGTACGCCCCCTATTGACGTCAATGACGGTAAATGGCCC
GCCTGGCATTATGCCCAGTACATGACCTTATGGGACTTTCCTACTTGGCAGTACATCTACGTATTAGTCA
TCGCTATTACCATGGTGATGCGGTTTTGGCAGTACATCAATGGGCGTGGATAGCGGTTTGACTCACGGGG
ATTTCCAAGTCTCCACCCCATTGACGTCAATGGGAGTTTGTTTTGGCACCAAAATCAACGGGACTTTCCA
AAATGTCGTAACAACTCCGCCCCATTGACGCAAATGGGCGGTAGGCGTGTACGGTGGGAGGTCTATATAA
GCAGAGCTGGTTTAGTGAACCGTCAGATCCGCTAGCGCTACCGGTCGCCACCATGGTGAGCAAGGGCGAG
GAGCTGTTCACCGGGGTGGTGCCCATCCTGGTCGAGCTGGACGGCGACGTAAACGGCCACAAGTTCAGCG
TGTCCGGCGAGGGCGAGGGCGATGCCACCTACGGCAAGCTGACCCTGAAGTTCATCTGCACCACCGGCAA
GCTGCCCGTGCCCTGGCCCACCCTCGTGACCACCCTGACCTACGGCGTGCAGTGCTTCAGCCGCTACCCC
GACCACATGAAGCAGCACGACTTCTTCAAGTCCGCCATGCCCGAAGGCTACGTCCAGGAGCGCACCATCT
TCTTCAAGGACGACGGCAACTACAAGACCCGCGCCGAGGTGAAGTTCGAGGGCGACACCCTGGTGAACCG
CATCGAGCTGAAGGGCATCGACTTCAAGGAGGACGGCAACATCCTGGGGCACAAGCTGGAGTACAACTAC
AACAGCCACAACGTCTATATCATGGCCGACAAGCAGAAGAACGGCATCAAGGTGAACTTCAAGATCCGCC
ACAACATCGAGGACGGCAGCGTGCAGCTCGCCGACCACTACCAGCAGAACACCCCCATCGGCGACGGCCC
CGTGCTGCTGCCCGACAACCACTACCTGAGCACCCAGTCCGCCCTGAGCAAAGACCCCAACGAGAAGCGC
GATCACATGGTCCTGCTGGAGTTCGTGACCGCCGCCGGGATCACTCTCGGCATGGACGAGCTGTACAAGT
CCGGCCGGACTCAGATCTCGAGCTCAATGGCGACCGAGGGAATGATCCTCACAAACCACGACCATCAAAT
CCGTGTCGGAGTCCTCACAGTGAGTGATAGCTGCTTCAGGAATCTTGCAGAAGACCGCAGTGGGATAAAT
CTAAAAGATCTCGTCCAGGATCCTTCTTTGTTGGGTGGGACTATATCAGCATACAAGATAGTACCAGATG
AAATAGAAGAAATCAAGGAAACACTCATAGACTGGTGTGATGAGAAGGAACTTAATTTGATATTAACAAC
TGGCGGAACAGGGTTTGCACCACGAGATGTCACTCCAGAGGCCACAAAAGAAGTAATAGAACGGGAAGCG
CCAGGGATGGCCCTGGCAATGCTGATGGGATCACTTAATGTTACACCTCTGGGCATGCTCTCTAGACCAG
TGTGTGGAATAAGAGGGAAAACTCTGATAATTAACCTGCCTGGTAGCAAGAAAGGATCTCAGGAATGCTT
TCAGTTCATACTGCCAGCTCTACCTCATGCCATTGACCTTTTACGTGATGCCATTGTAAAAGTAAAGGAG
GTGCATGATGAACTTGAAGATTTACCTTCCCCACCACCTCCTCTTTCTCCACCTCCTACAACTAGCCCAC
ATAAGCAGACAGAAGGCAAAGGAGTTCAGTGTGAAGAGGAGGAAGAAGAAAAGAAAGACAGTGGTGTAGC
TTCGACAGAAGATAGTTCCTCATCACATATTACTGCAGCAGCTCTTGCTGCAAAGAACCATCCATTCTAC
ACCAGTCCTGCTGTTTTCATGGCAAATCATGGGCAGCCCATCCCTGGTCTCATCAGTTATTCCCATCATG
CAACAGGCAGTGCAGATAAACGGATTCCAGACTCCATCATTTCTCGTGGCGTTCAGGTGCTCCCACGAGA
CACAGCCTCCCTTAGCACTACTCCTTCAGAGTCGCCCCGTGCCCAGGCTACATCTCGCCTCTCTACAGCT
TCTTGTCCAACACCAAAAGTCCAGTCCAGGTGCAGCAGCAAGGAGAACATTCTAAGAGCCAGTCACAGTG
CTGTAGATATCACCAAGGTGGCTAGAAGACATCGCATGTCTCCTTTTCCTCTGACGTCTATGGACAAAGC
CTTCATTACAGTTCTGGAGATGACTCCGGTGCTTGGTACAGAAATCATCAATTACCGAGATGGAATGGGG
CGAGTCCTTGCTCAAGATGTGTATGCAAAAGACAACCTACCCCCATTCCCAGCATCAGTAAAAGATGGCT
ATGCTGTTCGAGCTGCTGATGGTCCAGGAGATCGTTTCATCATTGGGGAATCCCAAGCTGGTGAACAGCC
AACTCAGACAGTAATGCCCGGACAAGTGATGCGGGTTACAACAGGTGCTCCAATCCCCTGCGGTGCTGAT
GCAGTAGTGCAAGTTGAAGATACTGAACTCATCAGGGAATCAGATGATGGTACTGAAGAACTTGAAGTGC
GAATTCTGGTGCAAGCTCGGCCAGGCCAAGACATCAGACCCATCGGCCACGACATTAAAAGAGGGGAGTG
TGTTTTGGCAAAAGGAACCCATATGGGCCCTTCAGAAATTGGTCTCCTTGCAACTGTAGGTGTCACAGAA
GTTGAAGTTAATAAGTTT
[465 nt withheld, positions 2959-3423]
CCAACCATCATCAAAGCTAGGTTATCATGTGACGTAAAGCTGGACCCTCGCCCAGAATACCACCGGTGTA
TACTGACTTGGCATCACCAAGAACCACTGCCCTGGGCCCAGAGTACAGGTAATCAGATGAGCAGCCGTCT
GATGAGCATGCGCAGTGCCAATGGATTGCTGATGCTACCTCCAAAGACAGAGCAGTATGTGGAACTTCAC
AAAGGCGAGGTGGTGGACGTCATGGTCATCGGACGGTACCGCGGGCCCGGGATCCACCGGATCTAGATAA
CTGATCATAATCAGCCATACCACATTTGTAGAGGTTTTACTTGCTTTAAAAAACCTCCCACACCTCCCCC
TGAACCTGAAACATAAAATGAATGCAATTGTTGTTGTTAACTTGTTTATTGCAGCTTATAATGGTTACAA
ATAAAGCAATAGCATCACAAATTTCACAAATAAAGCATTTTTTTCACTGCATTCTAGTTGTGGTTTGTCC
AAACTCATCAATGTATCTTAACGCGTAAATTGTAAGCGTTAATATTTTGTTAAAATTCGCGTTAAATTTT
TGTTAAATCAGCTCATTTTTTAACCAATAGGCCGAAATCGGCAAAATCCCTTATAAATCAAAAGAATAGA
CCGAGATAGGGTTGAGTGTTGTTCCAGTTTGGAACAAGAGTCCACTATTAAAGAACGTGGACTCCAACGT
CAAAGG
[49 nt withheld, positions 4130-4178]
T
[91 nt withheld, positions 4180-4270]
G
[124 nt withheld, positions 4272-4395]
CAGGTGGCACTTTTCGGGGAAATGTGCGCGGAACCCCTATTTGTTTATTTTTCTAAATACATTCAAATAT
GTATCCGCTCATGAGACAATAACCCTGATAAATGCTTCAATAATATTGAAAAAGGAAGAGTCCTGAGGCG
GAAAGAACCAGCTGTGGAATGTGTGTCAGTTAGGGTGTGGAAAGTCCCCAGGCTCCCCAGCAGGCAGAAG
TATGCAAAGCATGCATCTCAATTAGTCAGCAACCAGGTGTGGAAAGTCCCCAGGCTCCCCAGCAGGCAGA
AGTATGCAAAGCATGCATCTCAATTAGTCAGCAACCATAGTCCCGCCCCTAACTCCGCCCATCCCGCCCC
TAACTCCGCCCAGTTCCGCCCATTCTCCGCCCCATGGCTGACTAATTTTTTTTATTTATGCAGAGGCCGA
GGCCGCCTCGGCCTCTGAGCTATTCCAGAAGTAGTGAGGAGGCTTTTTTGGAGGCCTAGGCTTTTGCAAA
GATCGATCAAGAGACAGGATGAGGATCGTTTCGCATGATTGAACAAGATGGATTGCACGCAGGTTCTCCG
GCCGCTTGGGTGGAGAGGCTATTCGGCTATGACTGGGCACAACAGACAATCGGCTGCTCTGATGCCGCCG
TGTTCCGGCTGTCAGCGCAGGGGCGCCCGGTTCTTTTTGTCAAGACCGACCTGTCCGGTGCCCTGAATGA
ACTGCAAGACGAGGCAGCGCGGCTATCGTGGCTGGCCACGACGGGCGTTCCTTGCGCAGCTGTGCTCGAC
GTTGTCACTGAAGCGGGAAGGGACTGGCTGCTATTGGGCGAAGTGCCGGGGCAGGATCTCCTGTCATCTC
ACCTTGCTCCTGCCGAGAAAGTATCCATCATGGCTGATGCAATGCGGCGGCTGCATACGCTTGATCCGGC
TACCTGCCCATTCGACCACCAAGCGAAACATCGCATCGAGCGAGCACGTACTCGGATGGAAGCCGGTCTT
GTCGATCAGGATGATCTGGACGAAGAGCATCAGGGGCTCGCGCCAGCCGAACTGTTCGCCAGGCTCAAGG
CGAGCATGCCCGACGGCGAGGATCTCGTCGTGACCCATGGCGATGCCTGCTTGCCGAATATCATGGTGGA
AAATGGCCGCTTTTCTGGATTCATCGACTGTGGCCGGCTGGGTGTGGCGGACCGCTATCAGGACATAGCG
TTGGCTACCCGTGATATTGCTGAAGAGCTTGGCGGCGAATGGGCTGACCGCTTCCTCGTGCTTTACGGTA
TCGCCGCTCCCGATTCGCAGCGCATCGCCTTCTATCGCCTTCTTGACGAGTTCTTCTGAGCGGGACTCTG
GGGTTCGAAATGACCGACCAAGCGACGCCCAACCTGCCATCACGAGATTTCGATTCCACCGCCGCCTTCT
ATGAAAGGTTGGGCTTCGGAATCGTTTTCCGGGACGCCGGCTGGATGATCCTCCAGCGCGGGGATCTCAT
GCTGGAGTTCTTCGCCCACCCTAGGGGGAGGCTAACTGAAACACGGAAGGAGACAATACCGGAAGGAACC
CGCGCTATGACGGCAATAAAAAGACAGAATAAAACGCACGGTGTTGGGTCGTTTGTTCATAAACGCGGGG
TTCGGTCCCAGGGCTGGCACTCTGTCGATACCCCACCGAGACCCCATTGGGGCCAATACGCCCGCGTTTC
TTCCTTTTCCCCACCCCACCCCCCAAGTTCGGGTGAAGGCCCAGGGCTCGCAGCCAACGTCGGGGCGGCA
GGCCCTGCCATAGCCTCAGGTTACTCATATATACTTTAGATTGATTTAAAACTTCATTTTTAATTTAAAA
GGATCTAGGTGAAGATCCTTTTTGATAATCTCATGACCAAAATCCCTTAACGTGAGTTTTCGTTCCACTG
AGCGTCAGACCCCGTAGAAAAGATCAAAGGATCTTCTTGAGATCCTTTTTTTCTGCGCGTAATCTGCTGC
TTGCAAACAAAAAAACCACCGCTACCAGCGGTGGTTTGTTTGCCGGATCAAGAGCTACCAACTCTTTTTC
CGAAGGTAACTGGCTTCAGCAGAGCGCAGATACCAAATACTGTTCTTCTAGTGTAGCCGTAGTTAGGCCA
CCACTTCAAGAACTCTGTAGCACCGCCTACATACCTCGCTCTGCTAATCCTGTTACCAGTGGCTGCTGCC
AGTGGCGATAAGTCGTGTCTTACCGGGTTGGACTCAAGACGATAGTTACCGGATAAGGCGCAGCGGTCGG
GCTGAACGGGGGGTTCGTGCACACAGCCCAGCTTGGAGCGAACGACCTACACCGAACTGAGATACCTACA
GCGTGAGCTATGAGAAAGCGCCACGCTTCCCGAAGGGAGAAAGGCGGACAGGTATCCGGTAAGCGGCAGG
GTCGGAACAGGAGAGCGCACGAGGGAGCTTCCAGGGGGAAACGCCTGGTATCTTTATAGTCCTGTCGGGT
TTCGCCACCTCTGACTTGAGCGTCGATTTTTGTGATGCTCGTCAGGGGGGCGGAGCCTATGGAAAAACGC
CAGCAACGCGGCCTTTTTACGGTTCCTGGCCTTTTGCTGGCCTTTTGCTCACATGTTCTTTCCTGCGTTA
TCCCCTGATTCTGTGGATAACCGTATTACCGCCATGCAT
Features (pLannotate 1.2.2; 15 found; start..end, strand, type, name):
     61..364     +  enhancer       CMV enhancer: human cytomegalovirus immediate early enhancer
    365..568     +  promoter       CMV promoter: human cytomegalovirus (CMV) immediate early promoter
    613..1329    +  CDS            EGFP: EGFP is a basic (constitutively fluorescent) green fluorescent protein published in 1996, derived from Aequorea victoria. It is reported to be a rapidly-maturing weak dimer with moderate acid sensitivity.
   1335..1357    +  misc_feature   MCS (fragment): multiple cloning site
   1357..3669    +  CDS            Gphn (sequence partly withheld): GEPH_MOUSE - Experimental evidence at protein level: Swiss-Prot protein existence level 1. Has also a catalytic activity and catalyzes two steps in the biosynthesis of the molybdenum cofactor. In the first step, molybdopterin is adenylated. Subsequently, molybdate is inserted into adenylated molybdopterin and AMP is released. From Mus musculus (Mouse).
   3705..3789    +  CDS            large T antigen (fragment): large T antigen from SV40 (simian virus 40)
   3812..3933    +  polyA_signal   SV40 poly(A) signal: SV40 polyadenylation signal
   3967..4395    -  rep_origin     f1 ori (sequence partly withheld): f1 bacteriophage origin of replication; arrow indicates direction of (+) strand synthesis
   4422..4526    +  promoter       AmpR promoter: bla
   4528..4885    +  promoter       SV40 promoter: SV40 enhancer and early promoter
   4920..5714    +  CDS            NeoR/KanR: aminoglycoside phosphotransferase from Tn5; aph(3')-II (or nptII); confers resistance to neomycin, kanamycin, and G418 (Geneticin®)
   5735..5887    +  CDS            ble (fragment): BLE_KLEPN - Experimental evidence at protein level: Swiss-Prot protein existence level 1. Binding protein with a strong affinity to the bleomycin family of antibiotics. Binds to CL990; an antimitotic-antibiotic compound. From Klebsiella pneumoniae.
   5946..5993    +  polyA_signal   HSV TK poly(A) signal: herpes simplex virus thymidine kinase polyadenylation signal (Cole and Stacy, 1985)
   6084..6100    -  polyA_signal   bGH poly(A) signal (fragment): bovine growth hormone polyadenylation signal
   6322..6910    +  rep_origin     ori: high-copy-number ColE1/pMB1/pBR322/pUC origin of replication
