[The description below was written by a language model from this plasmid's Addgene catalogue record and pLannotate feature annotations shown in this document.]
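Description:
pEGFPC2-gephyrin C3 is a mammalian expression plasmid built on the Clontech pEGFP-C2 backbone, with a sequenced length of about 7.0 kb. It is propagated in bacteria through a high-copy ColE1/pUC-type origin and also carries an f1 phage origin. A single Tn5 aminoglycoside phosphotransferase gene (NeoR/KanR) provides selection in both hosts. A bacterial bla-type promoter placed just upstream of the SV40 enhancer/early promoter drives it, giving kanamycin resistance in E. coli and G418 resistance in transfected mammalian cells, and the cassette ends with the HSV TK polyadenylation signal. The short ble, bGH poly(A) and SV40 large T antigen fragments flagged in the annotation are most likely backbone remnants or partial matches rather than functional elements.

The expression cassette uses the human CMV immediate-early enhancer and promoter to drive EGFP. EGFP is joined through a short remnant of the multiple cloning site to rat gephyrin (Gphn), which was cloned between XhoI and KpnI sites, and the transcript is terminated by the SV40 poly(A) signal. The result is gephyrin tagged with EGFP at its N-terminus. The automated annotation matched the insert to the mouse protein, but the catalogue entry records it as rat. This isoform contains the C3 splice cassette, an additional peptide segment inserted after lysine 243. According to the depositor, the C3 variant is thought to be expressed in astrocytes, where it serves molybdenum cofactor biosynthesis. The depositor also notes that the cassette is thought to prevent the gephyrin oligomerisation needed for its scaffolding role at neuronal inhibitory synapses. The plasmid allows fluorescent visualisation of this isoform in mammalian cells and was deposited with work developing DARPin-based binders to probe gephyrin and inhibitory synapse biology.
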