Addgene plasmid #199610: pEGFPC2-gephyrin C3
Purpose: Encodes N-terminal eGFP-tagged gephyrin including the C3 splice cassette for expression in mammalian cells.
Depositing lab: Shiva Tyagarajan. Depositing organization: University of Zurich. Publication: A DARPin-based molecular toolset to probe gephyrin and inhibitory synapse biology. Campbell BFN, Dittmann A, Dreier B, Pluckthun A, Tyagarajan SK. Elife. 2022 Oct 31;11:e80895. doi: 10.7554/eLife.80895. PubMed 36314779.
Backbone
  Vector backbone: pEGFPC2
  Backbone manufacturer: Clontech
  Backbone size w/o insert (bp): 4700
  Vector type: Mammalian Expression
  Selectable markers: Neomycin (select with G418)
Growth in bacteria
  Bacterial resistance: Kanamycin, 50 μg/mL
  Growth temperature: 37°C
  Growth strain: NEB Stable
  Copy number: High Copy
Gene/Insert
  Gene/Insert name: Gephyrin
  Species: R. norvegicus (rat)
  Mutation: C3 cassette insertion
  Entrez Gene: Gphn (a.k.a. Geph)
  Promoter: CMV
  Tag / fusion protein: EGFP (N terminal on backbone)
  Cloning method: Restriction Enzyme; 5′ cloning site XhoI (unknown if destroyed); 3′ cloning site KpnI (unknown if destroyed)
  Sequencing primers: 5′ CGCAAATGGGCGGTAGGCGTG
Terms and licenses: Academic/Nonprofit Terms; Industry Terms: Not Available to Industry
Depositor comments: Gephyrin C3 cassette encodes NHPFYTSPAVFMANHGQPIPGLISYSHHATGSADKR after K243 (Thought to be expressed in astrocytes for MoCo biosynthesis and prevents olgomerization of gephyrin molecules for synapse scaffolding function in neurons)
How to cite: pEGFPC2-gephyrin C3 was a gift from Shiva Tyagarajan (Addgene plasmid # 199610 ; http://n2t.net/addgene:199610 ; RRID:Addgene_199610)
